Addgene plasmid #183674: His6-EGFP-cPHx1
Purpose: PtdIns(3,4)P2 biosensor for purification from bacteria
Depositing lab: Sergio Grinstein. Depositing organization: Hospital for Sick Children. Publication: Kinase-independent synthesis of 3-phosphorylated phosphoinositides by a phosphotransferase. Walpole GFW, Pacheco J, Chauhan N, Clark J, Anderson KE, Abbas YM, Brabant-Kirwan D, Montano-Rendon F, Liu Z, Zhu H, Brumell JH, Deiters A, Stephens LR, Hawkins PT, Hammond GRV, Grinstein S, Fairn GD. Nat Cell Biol. 2022 Apr 28. pii: 10.1038/s41556-022-00895-y. doi: 10.1038/s41556-022-00895-y. PubMed 35484249.
Backbone
  Vector backbone: pET28a
  Backbone manufacturer: Novagen
  Vector type: Bacterial Expression
Growth in bacteria
  Bacterial resistance: Kanamycin, 50 μg/mL
  Growth temperature: 37°C
  Growth strain: DH5alpha
  Copy number: Low Copy
Gene/Insert
  Gene/Insert name: PLEKHA1 (alt name: TAPP1)
  Species: H. sapiens (human)
  Mutation: Amino acids 169-329
  Entrez Gene: PLEKHA1 (a.k.a. TAPP1)
  Promoter: T7
  Tag / fusion protein: His6-EGFP (N terminal on insert)
  Cloning method: Gibson Cloning
  Sequencing primers: 5′ T7-Fwd; 3′ T7-Terminal
Resource information
  A portion of this plasmid was derived from a plasmid made by: Insert from Addgene Plasmid #116853
Terms and licenses: Academic/Nonprofit Terms; Industry Terms: Not Available to Industry
How to cite: His6-EGFP-cPHx1 was a gift from Sergio Grinstein (Addgene plasmid # 183674 ; http://n2t.net/addgene:183674 ; RRID:Addgene_183674)
