[The description below was written by a language model from this plasmid's Addgene catalogue record, the feature table of its GenBank file and pLannotate feature annotations shown in this document.]
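Description:
His6-EGFP-cPHx1 is a bacterial expression plasmid built on the pET28a backbone for producing a recombinant fluorescent lipid probe in E. coli. It carries a kanamycin resistance gene, a ColE1/pBR322-type origin together with the bom region and rop gene (consistent with its listing as low copy), and an f1 phage origin. Short matches annotated as tetracycline-resistance fragments and an AmpR promoter fragment are backbone remnants rather than functional markers. The two sequence records held for the plasmid, a depositor map of about 6.47 kb and a sequencing-derived assembly a few bases shorter, agree on the layout of the expression cassette.

Expression is driven by a T7 promoter followed by a lac operator and the T7 gene 10 ribosome binding site, with a plasmid-borne lacI gene providing repressor. Transcription therefore requires T7 RNA polymerase supplied by the host and is inducible with IPTG; a T7 terminator closes the unit. The open reading frame encodes an N-terminal six-histidine tag, a thrombin cleavage site, EGFP, a short linker derived from multiple-cloning-site sequence, and a single copy of the C-terminal PH domain of human PLEKHA1 (TAPP1), amino acids 169-329, followed by a stop codon. The insert was introduced by Gibson assembly from an earlier plasmid. This PH domain binds phosphatidylinositol 3,4-bisphosphate specifically, so the fusion acts as a PtdIns(3,4)P2 biosensor. The histidine tag allows metal-affinity purification of the protein from bacteria, which is the stated purpose of the construct. The thrombin site could in principle be used to remove the tag.
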