LOCUS       Exported 6472 bp DNA circular SYN 07-MAR-2022
DEFINITION  synthetic circular DNA
ACCESSION   .
VERSION     .
KEYWORDS    .
SOURCE      synthetic DNA construct
  ORGANISM  synthetic DNA construct
REFERENCE   1 (bases 1 to 6472)
  AUTHORS   .
  TITLE     Direct Submission
  JOURNAL   Exported Mar 7, 2022 from SnapGene Viewer 6.0.2
            https://www.snapgene.com
FEATURES             Location/Qualifiers
     source          1..6472
                     /mol_type="other DNA"
                     /organism="synthetic DNA construct"
     misc_feature    4983..5000
                     /label=T7 promoter
     misc_feature    5083..5100
                     /label=His(6)
     misc_feature    5134..5850
                     /label=EGFP
     misc_feature    5887..6369
                     /label=cPH
     misc_feature    6370..6372
                     /label=STOP
     misc_feature    6400..6447
                     /label=T7 Terminator
ORIGIN
        1 tggcgaatgg gnnnnnnnnn nnnnnnnnnn nnnnnnnnnn nnnnnnnnnn nnnnnnnnnn
       61 nnnnnnnnnn nnnnnnnnnn nnnnnnnnnn nnnnnnnnnn nnnnnnnnnn nnnnnnnnnn
      121 nnnnnnnnnn nnnnncnnnn nnnnnnnnnn nnnnnnnnnn nnnnnnnnnn nnnnnnnnnn
      181 nnnnnnnnnn nnnnnnnnnn nnnnnnnnnn nnnnnnnnnn nnnnnnnann nnnnnnnnnn
      241 nnnnnnnnnn nnnnnnnnnn nnnnnnnnnn nnnnnnncct ttgacgttgg agtccacgtt
      301 ctttnnnnnn nnnnnnnnnn nnnnnnnnnn nnnnnnnnnn naccctatct cggtctattc
      361 ttttgattta taagggattt tgccgatttc ggcctattgg ttaaaaaatg agctgattta
      421 acaaaaattt aacgcgaatt ttaacaaaat attaacgttt acaatttcag gtggcacttt
      481 tcggggaaat gtgcgcggaa cccctatttg tttatttttc taaatacatt caaatatgta
      541 tccgctcatg aattaattct tagaaaaact catcgagcat caaatgaaac tgcaatttat
      601 tcatatcagg attatcaata ccatattttt gaaaaagccg tttctgtaat gaaggagaaa
      661 actcaccgag gcagttccat aggatggcaa gatcctggta tcggtctgcg attccgactc
      721 gtccaacatc aatacaacct attaatttcc cctcgtcaaa aataaggtta tcaagtgaga
      781 aatcaccatg agtgacgact gaatccggtg agaatggcaa aagtttatgc atttctttcc
      841 agacttgttc aacaggccag ccattacgct cgtcatcaaa atcactcgca tcaaccaaac
      901 cgttattcat tcgtgattgc gcctgagcga gacgaaatac gcgatcgctg ttaaaaggac
      961 aattacaaac aggaatcgaa tgcaaccggc gcaggaacac tgccagcgca tcaacaatat
     1021 tttcacctga atcaggatat tcttctaata cctggaatgc tgttttcccg gggatcgcag
     1081 tggtgagtaa ccatgcatca tcaggagtac ggataaaatg cttgatggtc ggaagaggca
     1141 taaattccgt cagccagttt agtctgacca tctcatctgt aacatcattg gcaacgctac
     1201 ctttgccatg tttcagaaac aactctggcg catcgggctt cccatacaat cgatagattg
     1261 tcgcacctga ttgcccgaca ttatcgcgag cccatttata cccatataaa tcagcatcca
     1321 tgttggaatt taatcgcggc ctagagcaag acgtttcccg ttgaatatgg ctcataacac
     1381 cccttgtatt actgtttatg taagcagaca gttttattgt tcatgaccaa aatcccttaa
     1441 cgtgagtttt cgttccactg agcgtcagac cccgtagaaa agatcaaagg atcttcttga
     1501 gatccttttt ttctgcgcgt aatctgctgc ttgcaaacaa aaaaaccacc gctaccagcg
     1561 gtggtttgtt tgccggatca agagctacca actctttttc cgaaggtaac tggcttcagc
     1621 agagcgcaga taccaaatac tgtccttcta gtgtagccgt agttaggcca ccacttcaag
     1681 aactctgtag caccgcctac atacctcgct ctgctaatcc tgttaccagt ggctgctgcc
     1741 agtggcgata agtcgtgtct taccgggttg gactcaagac gatagttacc ggataaggcg
     1801 cagcggtcgg gctgaacggg gggttcgtgc acacagccca gcttggagcg aacgacctac
     1861 accgaactga gatacctaca gcgtgagcta tgagaaagcg ccacgcttcc cgaagggaga
     1921 aaggcggaca ggtatccggt aagcggcagg gtcggaacag gagagcgcac gagggagctt
     1981 ccagggggaa acgcctggta tctttatagt cctgtcgggt ttcgccacct ctgacttgag
     2041 cgtcgatttt tgtgatgctc gtcagggggg cggagcctat ggaaaaacgc cagcaacgcg
     2101 gcctttttac ggttcctggc cttttgctgg ccttttgctc acatgttctt tcctgcgtta
     2161 tcccctgatt ctgtggataa ccgtattacc gcctttgagt gagctgatac cgctcgccgc
     2221 agccgaacga ccgagcgcag cgagtcagtg agcgaggaag cggaagagcg cctgatgcgg
     2281 tattttctcc ttacgcatct gtgcggtatt tcacaccgca tatatggtgc actctcagta
     2341 caatctgctc tgatgccgca tagttaagcc agtatacact ccgctatcgc tacgtgactg
     2401 ggtcatggct gcgccccgac acccgccaac acccgctgac gcgccctgac gggcttgtct
     2461 gctcccggca tccgcttaca gacaagctgt gaccgtctcc gggagctgca tgtgtcagag
     2521 gttttcaccg tcatcaccga aacgcgcgag gcagctgcgg taaagctcat cagcgtggtc
     2581 gtgaagcgat tcacagatgt ctgcctgttc atccgcgtcc agctcgttga gtttctccag
     2641 aagcgttaat gtctggcttc tgataaagcg ggccatgtta agggcggttt tttcctgttt
     2701 ggtcactgat gcctccgtgt aagggggatt tctgttcatg ggggtaatga taccgatgaa
     2761 acgagagagg atgctcacga tacgggttac tgatgatgaa catgcccggt tactggaacg
     2821 ttgtgagggt aaacaactgg cggtatggat gcggcgggac cagagaaaaa tcactcaggg
     2881 tcaatgccag cgcttcgtta atacagatgt aggtgttcca cagggtagcc agcagcatcc
     2941 tgcgatgcag atccggaaca taatggtgca gggcgctgac ttccgcgttt ccagacttta
     3001 cgaaacacgg aaaccgaaga ccattcatgt tgttgctcag gtcgcagacg ttttgcagca
     3061 gcagtcgctt cacgttcgct cgcgtatcgg tgattcattc tgctaaccag taaggcaacc
     3121 ccgccagcct agccgggtcc tcaacgacag gagcacgatc atgcgcaccc gtggggccgc
     3181 catgccggcg ataatggcct gcttctcgcc gaaacgtttg gtggcgggac cagtgacgaa
     3241 ggcttgagcg agggcgtgca agattccgaa taccgcaagc gacaggccga tcatcgtcgc
     3301 gctccagcga aagcggtcct cgccgaaaat gacccagagc gctgccggca cctgtcctac
     3361 gagttgcatg ataaagaaga cagtcataag tgcggcgacg atagtcatgc cccgcgccca
     3421 ccggaaggag ctgactgggt tgaaggctct caagggcatc ggtcgagatc ccggtgccta
     3481 atgagtgagc taacttacat taattgcgtt gcgctcactg cccgctttcc agtcgggaaa
     3541 cctgtcgtgc cagctgcatt aatgaatcgg ccaacgcgcg gggagaggcg gtttgcgtat
     3601 tgggcgccag ggtggttttt cttttcacca gtgagacggg caacagctga ttgcccttca
     3661 ccgcctggcc ctgagagagt tgcagcaagc ggtccacgct ggtttgcccc agcaggcgaa
     3721 aatcctgttt gatggtggtt aacggcggga tataacatga gctgtcttcg gtatcgtcgt
     3781 atcccactac cgagatatcc gcaccaacgc gcagcccgga ctcggtaatg gcgcgcattg
     3841 cgcccagcgc catctgatcg ttggcaacca gcatcgcagt gggaacgatg ccctcattca
     3901 gcatttgcat ggtttgttga aaaccggaca tggcactcca gtcgccttcc cgttccgcta
     3961 tcggctgaat ttgattgcga gtgagatatt tatgccagcc agccagacgc agacgcgccg
     4021 agacagaact taatgggccc gctaacagcg cgatttgctg gtgacccaat gcgaccagat
     4081 gctccacgcc cagtcgcgta ccgtcttcat gggagaaaat aatactgttg atgggtgtct
     4141 ggtcagagac atcaagaaat aacgccggaa cattagtgca ggcagcttcc acagcaatgg
     4201 catcctggtc atccagcgga tagttaatga tcagcccact gacgcgttgc gcgagaagat
     4261 tgtgcaccgc cgctttacag gcttcgacgc cgcttcgttc taccatcgac accaccacgc
     4321 tggcacccag ttgatcggcg cgagatttaa tcgccgcgac aatttgcgac ggcgcgtgca
     4381 gggccagact ggaggtggca acgccaatca gcaacgactg tttgcccgcc agttgttgtg
     4441 ccacgcggtt gggaatgtaa ttcagctccg ccatcgccgc ttccactttt tcccgcgttt
     4501 tcgcagaaac gtggctggcc tggttcacca cgcgggaaac ggtctgataa gagacaccgg
     4561 catactctgc gacatcgtat aacgttactg gtttcacatt caccaccctg aattgactct
     4621 cttccgggcg ctatcatgcc ataccgcgaa aggttttgcg ccattcgatg gtgtccggga
     4681 tctcgacgct ctcccttatg cgactcctgc attaggaagc agcccagtag taggttgagg
     4741 ccgttgagca ccgccgccgc aaggaatggt gcatgcaagg agatggcgcc caacagtccc
     4801 ccggccacgg ggcctgccac catacccacg ccgaaacaag cgctcatgag cccgaagtgg
     4861 cgagcccgat cttccccatc ggtgatgtcg gcgatatagg cgccagcaac cgcacctgtg
     4921 gcgccggtga tgccggccac gatgcgtccg gcgtagagga tcgagatctc gatcccgcga
     4981 aattaatacg actcactata ggggaattgt gagcggataa caattcccct ctagaaataa
     5041 ttttgtttaa ctttaagaag gagatatacc atgggcagca gccatcatca tcatcatcac
     5101 agcagcggcc tggtgccgcg cggcagcgga ggtatggtga gcaagggcga ggagctgttc
     5161 accggggtgg tgcccatcct ggtcgagctg gacggcgacg taaacggcca caagttcagc
     5221 gtgtccggcg agggcgaggg cgatgccacc tacggcaagc tgaccctgaa gttcatctgc
     5281 accaccggca agctgcccgt gccctggccc accctcgtga ccaccctgac ctacggcgtg
     5341 cagtgcttca gccgctaccc cgaccacatg aagcagcacg acttcttcaa gtccgccatg
     5401 cccgaaggct acgtccagga gcgcaccatc ttcttcaagg acgacggcaa ctacaagacc
     5461 cgcgccgagg tgaagttcga gggcgacacc ctggtgaacc gcatcgagct gaagggcatc
     5521 gacttcaagg aggacggcaa catcctgggg cacaagctgg agtacaacta caacagccac
     5581 aacgtctata tcatggccga caagcagaag aacggcatca aggtgaactt caagatccgc
     5641 cacaacatcg aggacggcag cgtgcagctc gccgaccact accagcagaa cacccccatc
     5701 ggcgacggcc ccgtgctgct gcccgacaac cactacctga gcacccagtc cgccctgagc
     5761 aaagacccca acgagaagcg cgatcacatg gtcctgctgg agttcgtgac cgccgccggg
     5821 atcactctcg gcatggacga gctgtacaag tccggactca gatctcgagc tcaagcttcg
     5881 aattctagaa ataatctgaa acggtcacaa agccatcttc cttactttac tcctaaacca
     5941 cctcaagata gtgcggttat caaagctgga tattgtgtaa aacaaggagc agtgatgaaa
     6001 aactggaaga gaagatattt tcaattggat gaaaacacaa taggctactt caaatctgaa
     6061 ctggaaaagg aacctcttcg tgtaatacca cttaaagagg ttcataaagt ccaggaatgt
     6121 aagcaaagcg acataatgat gagggacaac ctctttgaaa ttgtaacaac gtctcgaact
     6181 ttctatgtgc aggctgatag ccctgaagag atgcacagtt ggattaaagc agtctctggc
     6241 gccattgtag cacagcgggg tcccggcaga tctgcgtctt ctgagcatcc ccccggtcct
     6301 tcagaatcca aacacgcttt ccgtcctacc aacgcagcca ccgccacctc acattccaca
     6361 gcctctcgct gagtcgacgg taccaccgct gagcaataac tagcataacc ccttggggcc
     6421 tctaaacggg tcttgagggg ttttttgctg aaaggaggaa ctatatccgg at
//
