Features (pLannotate 1.2.2; 21 found; start..end, strand, type, name):
     11..439     +  rep_origin     f1 ori (sequence partly withheld): f1 bacteriophage origin of replication; arrow indicates direction of (+) strand synthesis
    492..549     +  promoter       AmpR promoter (fragment): bla
    558..1373    -  CDS            KanR: aminoglycoside phosphotransferase; aph(3')-Ia; confers resistance to kanamycin in bacteria or G418 (Geneticin®) in eukaryotes
   1495..2083    +  rep_origin     ori: high-copy-number ColE1/pMB1/pBR322/pUC origin of replication
   2269..2408    -  misc_feature   bom: basis of mobility region from pBR322
   2510..2701    -  CDS            rop: Rop protein, which maintains plasmids at low copy number; rop
   2718..3098    +  CDS            YPB1_ECOLX: Protein predicted: Swiss-Prot protein existence level 4. From Escherichia coli.
   3170..3461    -  CDS            TcR (fragment): tetracycline efflux protein; tet; confers resistance to tetracycline
   3476..3497    -  protein_bind   CAP binding site: CAP binding activates transcription in the presence of cAMP. E. coli catabolite activator protein
   3510..4592    -  CDS            lacI: lac repressor; lacI; The lac repressor binds to the lac operator to inhibit transcription in E. coli. This inhibition can be relieved by adding lactose or isopropyl-β-D-thiogalactopyranoside (IPTG).
   4593..4670    -  promoter       lacI promoter: lacI
   4678..4957    -  CDS            TcR (fragment): tetracycline efflux protein; tet; confers resistance to tetracycline
   4979..4997    +  promoter       T7 promoter: promoter for bacteriophage T7 RNA polymerase
   4998..5022    +  protein_bind   lac operator: The lac repressor binds to the lac operator to inhibit transcription in E. coli. This inhibition can be relieved by adding lactose or isopropyl-β-D-thiogalactopyranoside (IPTG). lac repressor encoded by lacI
   5037..5059    +  RBS            RBS: efficient ribosome binding site from bacteriophage T7 gene 10 (Olins and Rangwala, 1989)
   5078..5094    +  CDS            capTEV™ (fragment): composite tag for in vivo biotinylation, TEV protease cleavage, and 6xHis tagging
   5105..5122    +  CDS            thrombin site: thrombin recognition and cleavage site
   5129..5845    +  CDS            EGFP: EGFP is a basic (constitutively fluorescent) green fluorescent protein published in 1996, derived from Aequorea victoria. It is reported to be a rapidly-maturing weak dimer with moderate acid sensitivity.
   5846..5881    +  misc_feature   MCS (fragment): multiple cloning site
   5882..6364    +  CDS            PLEKHA1 (fragment): PKHA1_HUMAN - Also known as TAPP1. Experimental evidence at protein level: Swiss-Prot protein existence level 1. Binds specifically to phosphatidylinositol 3,4-diphosphate (PtdIns3,4P2), but not to other phosphoinositides. May recruit other proteins to the plasma membrane. From Homo sapiens (Human).
   6395..6442    +  terminator     T7 terminator: transcription terminator for bacteriophage T7 RNA polymerase
>Addgene plasmid #183674 | His6-EGFP-cPHx1 | addgene full sequence | sequence record 360285 | Addgene NGS Result
GGCGAATGGG
[124 nt withheld, positions 11-134]
C
[91 nt withheld, positions 136-226]
A
[49 nt withheld, positions 228-276]
CCTTTGACGTTGGAGTCCACGTTCTTT
[37 nt withheld, positions 304-340]
ACCCTATCTCGGTCTATTCTTTTGATTTATAAGGGATTTTGCCGATTTCGGCCTATTGGTTAAAAAATGA
GCTGATTTAACAAAAATTTAACGCGAATTTTAACAAAATATTAACGCTTACAATTTAGGTGGCACTTTTC
GGGGAAATGTGCGCGGAACCCCTATTTGTTTATTTTTCTAAATACATTCAAATATGTATCCGCTCATGAA
TTAATTCTTAGAAAAACTCATCGAGCATCAAATGAAACTGCAATTTATTCATATCAGGATTATCAATACC
ATATTTTTGAAAAAGCCGTTTCTGTAATGAAGGAGAAAACTCACCGAGGCAGTTCCATAGGATGGCAAGA
TCCTGGTATCGGTCTGCGATTCCGACTCGTCCAACATCAATACAACCTATTAATTTCCCCTCGTCAAAAA
TAAGGTTATCAAGTGAGAAATCACCATGAGTGACGACTGAATCCGGTGAGAATGGCAAAAGTTTATGCAT
TTCTTTCCAGACTTGTTCAACAGGCCAGCCATTACGCTCGTCATCAAAATCACTCGCATCAACCAAACCG
TTATTCATTCGTGATTGCGCCTGAGCGAGACGAAATACGCGATCGCTGTTAAAAGGACAATTACAAACAG
GAATCGAATGCAACCGGCGCAGGAACACTGCCAGCGCATCAACAATATTTTCACCTGAATCAGGATATTC
TTCTAATACCTGGAATGCTGTTTTCCCGGGGATCGCAGTGGTGAGTAACCATGCATCATCAGGAGTACGG
ATAAAATGCTTGATGGTCGGAAGAGGCATAAATTCCGTCAGCCAGTTTAGTCTGACCATCTCATCTGTAA
CATCATTGGCAACGCTACCTTTGCCATGTTTCAGAAACAACTCTGGCGCATCGGGCTTCCCATACAATCG
ATAGATTGTCGCACCTGATTGCCCGACATTATCGCGAGCCCATTTATACCCATATAAATCAGCATCCATG
TTGGAATTTAATCGCGGCCTAGAGCAAGACGTTTCCCGTTGAATATGGCTCATAACACCCCTTGTATTAC
TGTTTATGTAAGCAGACAGTTTTATTGTTCATGACCAAAATCCCTTAACGTGAGTTTTCGTTCCACTGAG
CGTCAGACCCCGTAGAAAAGATCAAAGGATCTTCTTGAGATCCTTTTTTTCTGCGCGTAATCTGCTGCTT
GCAAACAAAAAAACCACCGCTACCAGCGGTGGTTTGTTTGCCGGATCAAGAGCTACCAACTCTTTTTCCG
AAGGTAACTGGCTTCAGCAGAGCGCAGATACCAAATACTGTCCTTCTAGTGTAGCCGTAGTTAGGCCACC
ACTTCAAGAACTCTGTAGCACCGCCTACATACCTCGCTCTGCTAATCCTGTTACCAGTGGCTGCTGCCAG
TGGCGATAAGTCGTGTCTTACCGGGTTGGACTCAAGACGATAGTTACCGGATAAGGCGCAGCGGTCGGGC
TGAACGGGGGGTTCGTGCACACAGCCCAGCTTGGAGCGAACGACCTACACCGAACTGAGATACCTACAGC
GTGAGCTATGAGAAAGCGCCACGCTTCCCGAAGGGAGAAAGGCGGACAGGTATCCGGTAAGCGGCAGGGT
CGGAACAGGAGAGCGCACGAGGGAGCTTCCAGGGGGAAACGCCTGGTATCTTTATAGTCCTGTCGGGTTT
CGCCACCTCTGACTTGAGCGTCGATTTTTGTGATGCTCGTCAGGGGGGCGGAGCCTATGGAAAAACGCCA
GCAACGCGGCCTTTTTACGGTTCCTGGCCTTTTGCTGGCCTTTTGCTCACATGTTCTTTCCTGCGTTATC
CCCTGATTCTGTGGATAACCGTATTACCGCCTTTGAGTGAGCTGATACCGCTCGCCGCAGCCGAACGACC
GAGCGCAGCGAGTCAGTGAGCGAGGAAGCGGAAGAGCGCCTGATGCGGTATTTTCTCCTTACGCATCTGT
GCGGTATTTCACACCGCAATGGTGCACTCTCAGTACAATCTGCTCTGATGCCGCATAGTTAAGCCAGTAT
ACACTCCGCTATCGCTACGTGACTGGGTCATGGCTGCGCCCCGACACCCGCCAACACCCGCTGACGCGCC
CTGACGGGCTTGTCTGCTCCCGGCATCCGCTTACAGACAAGCTGTGACCGTCTCCGGGAGCTGCATGTGT
CAGAGGTTTTCACCGTCATCACCGAAACGCGCGAGGCAGCTGCGGTAAAGCTCATCAGCGTGGTCGTGAA
GCGATTCACAGATGTCTGCCTGTTCATCCGCGTCCAGCTCGTTGAGTTTCTCCAGAAGCGTTAATGTCTG
GCTTCTGATAAAGCGGGCCATGTTAAGGGCGGTTTTTTCCTGTTTGGTCACTGATGCCTCCGTGTAAGGG
GGATTTCTGTTCATGGGGGTAATGATACCGATGAAACGAGAGAGGATGCTCACGATACGGGTTACTGATG
ATGAACATGCCCGGTTACTGGAACGTTGTGAGGGTAAACAACTGGCGGTATGGATGCGGCGGGACCAGAG
AAAAATCACTCAGGGTCAATGCCAGCGCTTCGTTAATACAGATGTAGGTGTTCCACAGGGTAGCCAGCAG
CATCCTGCGATGCAGATCCGGAACATAATGGTGCAGGGCGCTGACTTCCGCGTTTCCAGACTTTACGAAA
CACGGAAACCGAAGACCATTCATGTTGTTGCTCAGGTCGCAGACGTTTTGCAGCAGCAGTCGCTTCACGT
TCGCTCGCGTATCGGTGATTCATTCTGCTAACCAGTAAGGCAACCCCGCCAGCCTAGCCGGGTCCTCAAC
GACAGGAGCACGATCATGCGCACCCGTGGGGCCGCCATGCCGGCGATAATGGCCTGCTTCTCGCCGAAAC
GTTTGGTGGCGGGACCAGTGACGAAGGCTTGAGCGAGGGCGTGCAAGATTCCGAATACCGCAAGCGACAG
GCCGATCATCGTCGCGCTCCAGCGAAAGCGGTCCTCGCCGAAAATGACCCAGAGCGCTGCCGGCACCTGT
CCTACGAGTTGCATGATAAAGAAGACAGTCATAAGTGCGGCGACGATAGTCATGCCCCGCGCCCACCGGA
AGGAGCTGACTGGGTTGAAGGCTCTCAAGGGCATCGGTCGAGATCCCGGTGCCTAATGAGTGAGCTAACT
TACATTAATTGCGTTGCGCTCACTGCCCGCTTTCCAGTCGGGAAACCTGTCGTGCCAGCTGCATTAATGA
ATCGGCCAACGCGCGGGGAGAGGCGGTTTGCGTATTGGGCGCCAGGGTGGTTTTTCTTTTCACCAGTGAG
ACGGGCAACAGCTGATTGCCCTTCACCGCCTGGCCCTGAGAGAGTTGCAGCAAGCGGTCCACGCTGGTTT
GCCCCAGCAGGCGAAAATCCTGTTTGATGGTGGTTAACGGCGGGATATAACATGAGCTGTCTTCGGTATC
GTCGTATCCCACTACCGAGATATCCGCACCAACGCGCAGCCCGGACTCGGTAATGGCGCGCATTGCGCCC
AGCGCCATCTGATCGTTGGCAACCAGCATCGCAGTGGGAACGATGCCCTCATTCAGCATTTGCATGGTTT
GTTGAAAACCGGACATGGCACTCCAGTCGCCTTCCCGTTCCGCTATCGGCTGAATTTGATTGCGAGTGAG
ATATTTATGCCAGCCAGCCAGACGCAGACGCGCCGAGACAGAACTTAATGGGCCCGCTAACAGCGCGATT
TGCTGGTGACCCAATGCGACCAGATGCTCCACGCCCAGTCGCGTACCGTCTTCATGGGAGAAAATAATAC
TGTTGATGGGTGTCTGGTCAGAGACATCAAGAAATAACGCCGGAACATTAGTGCAGGCAGCTTCCACAGC
AATGGCATCCTGGTCATCCAGCGGATAGTTAATGATCAGCCCACTGACGCGTTGCGCGAGAAGATTGTGC
ACCGCCGCTTTACAGGCTTCGACGCCGCTTCGTTCTACCATCGACACCACCACGCTGGCACCCAGTTGAT
CGGCGCGAGATTTAATCGCCGCGACAATTTGCGACGGCGCGTGCAGGGCCAGACTGGAGGTGGCAACGCC
AATCAGCAACGACTGTTTGCCCGCCAGTTGTTGTGCCACGCGGTTGGGAATGTAATTCAGCTCCGCCATC
GCCGCTTCCACTTTTTCCCGCGTTTTCGCAGAAACGTGGCTGGCCTGGTTCACCACGCGGGAAACGGTCT
GATAAGAGACACCGGCATACTCTGCGACATCGTATAACGTTACTGGTTTCACATTCACCACCCTGAATTG
ACTCTCTTCCGGGCGCTATCATGCCATACCGCGAAAGGTTTTGCGCCATTCGATGGTGTCCGGGATCTCG
ACGCTCTCCCTTATGCGACTCCTGCATTAGGAAGCAGCCCAGTAGTAGGTTGAGGCCGTTGAGCACCGCC
GCCGCAAGGAATGGTGCATGCAAGGAGATGGCGCCCAACAGTCCCCCGGCCACGGGGCCTGCCACCATAC
CCACGCCGAAACAAGCGCTCATGAGCCCGAAGTGGCGAGCCCGATCTTCCCCATCGGTGATGTCGGCGAT
ATAGGCGCCAGCAACCGCACCTGTGGCGCCGGTGATGCCGGCCACGATGCGTCCGGCGTAGAGGATCGAG
ATCTCGATCCCGCGAAATTAATACGACTCACTATAGGGGAATTGTGAGCGGATAACAATTCCCCTCTAGA
AATAATTTTGTTTAACTTTAAGAAGGAGATATACCATGGGCAGCAGCCATCATCATCATCATCACAGCAG
CGGCCTGGTGCCGCGCGGCAGCGGAGGTATGGTGAGCAAGGGCGAGGAGCTGTTCACCGGGGTGGTGCCC
ATCCTGGTCGAGCTGGACGGCGACGTAAACGGCCACAAGTTCAGCGTGTCCGGCGAGGGCGAGGGCGATG
CCACCTACGGCAAGCTGACCCTGAAGTTCATCTGCACCACCGGCAAGCTGCCCGTGCCCTGGCCCACCCT
CGTGACCACCCTGACCTACGGCGTGCAGTGCTTCAGCCGCTACCCCGACCACATGAAGCAGCACGACTTC
TTCAAGTCCGCCATGCCCGAAGGCTACGTCCAGGAGCGCACCATCTTCTTCAAGGACGACGGCAACTACA
AGACCCGCGCCGAGGTGAAGTTCGAGGGCGACACCCTGGTGAACCGCATCGAGCTGAAGGGCATCGACTT
CAAGGAGGACGGCAACATCCTGGGGCACAAGCTGGAGTACAACTACAACAGCCACAACGTCTATATCATG
GCCGACAAGCAGAAGAACGGCATCAAGGTGAACTTCAAGATCCGCCACAACATCGAGGACGGCAGCGTGC
AGCTCGCCGACCACTACCAGCAGAACACCCCCATCGGCGACGGCCCCGTGCTGCTGCCCGACAACCACTA
CCTGAGCACCCAGTCCGCCCTGAGCAAAGACCCCAACGAGAAGCGCGATCACATGGTCCTGCTGGAGTTC
GTGACCGCCGCCGGGATCACTCTCGGCATGGACGAGCTGTACAAGTCCGGACTCAGATCTCGAGCTCAAG
CTTCGAATTCTAGAAATAATCTGAAACGGTCACAAAGCCATCTTCCTTACTTTACTCCTAAACCACCTCA
AGATAGTGCGGTTATCAAAGCTGGATATTGTGTAAAACAAGGAGCAGTGATGAAAAACTGGAAGAGAAGA
TATTTTCAATTGGATGAAAACACAATAGGCTACTTCAAATCTGAACTGGAAAAGGAACCTCTTCGTGTAA
TACCACTTAAAGAGGTTCATAAAGTCCAGGAATGTAAGCAAAGCGACATAATGATGAGGGACAACCTCTT
TGAAATTGTAACAACGTCTCGAACTTTCTATGTGCAGGCTGATAGCCCTGAAGAGATGCACAGTTGGATT
AAAGCAGTCTCTGGCGCCATTGTAGCACAGCGGGGTCCCGGCAGATCTGCGTCTTCTGAGCATCCCCCCG
GTCCTTCAGAATCCAAACACGCTTTCCGTCCTACCAACGCAGCCACCGCCACCTCACATTCCACAGCCTC
TCGCTGAGTCGACGGTACCACCGCTGAGCAATAACTAGCATAACCCCTTGGGGCCTCTAAACGGGTCTTG
AGGGGTTTTTTGCTGAAAGGAGGAACTATATCCGGATT
